>Addgene plasmid #29267 | pEMS1583 | addgene partial sequence | sequence record 38874 | LacZ-R 5'-GACAGTATCGGCCTCAGGAA-3'
AACCAGGCAAAGCGCCATTCGCCATTCAGGCTGCGCAACTGTTGGGAAGGGCGATCGGTGCGGGCCTCTT
CGCTATTACGCCAGCTGGCGAAAGGGGGATGTGCTGCAAGGCGATTAAGTTGGGTAACGCCAGGGTTTTC
CCAGTCACGACGTTGTAAAACGACGGGATCCGCCATGGTGGCGGAAGTTCCTATACCTTTTGAAGAATAG
GAACTTCGGAATAGGAACTTCCTGTGGAGAGAAAGGCAAAGTGGATGTCAGTAAGACCAATAGGTGCCTA
TCAGAAACGCAAGAGTCTTCTCTGTCTCGACAAGCCCAGTTTCTATTGGTCTCCTTAAACCTGTCTTGTA
ACCTTGATACTTACGGCGCGCCACGCGTCGCTCAGGGTGGGGTAGCCGGGAAAGGAGATGTCTGTGGTGG
TTCAAAAAGCCAGGAACCTTGAGGCTGTCAATTGTGACCCACTCCCAGGGGTCTGGGGTTTATAGTGCTC
TGAGGTGGCGGGGAATTGACAGGCACTTGCGTCCACACCCAGGCCAGACAAAGGCAAGTCTAAGATTAGC
CTGCTGCAGGGGGGCCGTCTCCAGGCTGGGCCCAAGGAATGGCCGCTGCGGCGTTCAGAGGCCAGGGTTG
GATCACTGTGCCCCTGATCACCCCCTTGTCTGTCTATCTGCTCCCTGGAGATGGGGCGGTCTCCGGGCAC
TAATGAGGCCACCTTGCACCCAGGAATCTGGGAGCACAAAAGAGGCGCTGGCCTGGGACAATATGGAGGG
AGGCAGCTGCTAATT
