[The description below was written by a language model from this plasmid's Addgene catalogue record.]
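Description:
pEMS1583 is a Pleiades Promoter Project construct built on the large pEMS1313 backbone (about 18.8 kb without insert). It is maintained in E. coli as a high-copy plasmid under ampicillin selection. The record does not name the origin of replication or the other backbone elements that account for its size, and no feature table is provided, so the detailed architecture outside the cloning region cannot be described from this entry.

The insert is Ple112, a roughly 1.3 kb human MiniPromoter derived from regulatory sequence of the HCRT gene, which encodes hypocretin (orexin). It was cloned by restriction digestion between SacI and MluI sites. MiniPromoters in this series are compact, designed assemblies of human regulatory DNA intended to reproduce the restricted expression pattern of a source gene. Here the element sits upstream of a backbone-encoded reporter cassette recorded as Intron-LacZ-NLS. In that cassette, an intron generally aids transcript processing and expression. The lacZ coding sequence provides beta-galactosidase activity for histochemical detection, and the nuclear localisation signal concentrates the signal in nuclei, so that individual expressing cells can be resolved.

The construct therefore serves as a reporter for testing whether Ple112 drives selective expression. It belongs to a toolbox of MiniPromoters developed for region- or cell-type-specific expression in the brain, and the expression pattern of this MiniPromoter is described in the associated publications. The record does not state the delivery route or the host organism used for these expression studies.
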