Addgene plasmid #29267: pEMS1583
Purpose: Pleiades (Ple) MiniPromoter expression pattern described in de Leeuw et al., MTM, 2014 (PMID: 24761428).
Depositing lab: Elizabeth Simpson. Depositing organization: University of British Columbia. Publication: A regulatory toolbox of MiniPromoters to drive selective expression in the brain. Portales-Casamar E, Swanson DJ, Liu L, de Leeuw CN, Banks KG, Ho Sui SJ, Fulton DL, Ali J, Amirabbasi M, Arenillas DJ, Babyak N, Black SF, Bonaguro RJ, Brauer E, Candido TR, Castellarin M, Chen J, Chen Y, Cheng JC, Chopra V, Docking TR, Dreolini L, D'Souza CA, Flynn EK, Glenn R, Hatakka K, Hearty TG, Imanian B, Jiang S, Khorasan-zadeh S, Komljenovic I, Laprise S, Liao NY, Lim JS, Lithwick S, Liu F, Liu J, Lu M, McConechy M, McLeod AJ, Milisavljevic M, Mis J, O'Connor K, Palma B, Palmquist DL, Schmouth JF, Swanson MI, Tam B, Ticoll A, Turner JL, Varhol R, Vermeulen J, Watkins RF, Wilson G, Wong BK, Wong SH, Wong TY, Yang GS, Ypsilanti AR, Jones SJ, Holt RA, Goldowitz D, Wasserman WW, Simpson EM. Proc Natl Acad Sci U S A. 2010 Sep 21. 107(38):16589-94. 10.1073/pnas.1009158107 PubMed 20807748.
Backbone
  Vector backbone: pEMS1313
  Backbone size w/o insert (bp): 18843
  Vector type: Pleiades Promoter Project [sic, Pleaides Plieades]
Growth in bacteria
  Bacterial resistance: Ampicillin, 100 μg/mL
  Growth temperature: 37°C
  Growth strain: DH5alpha
  Growth instructions: DH10B
  Copy number: High Copy
Gene/Insert
  Gene/Insert name: Ple112 (alt names: HCRT; hypocretin)
  Species: H. sapiens (human)
  Insert size (bp): 1295
  Entrez Gene: HCRT (a.k.a. NRCLP1, OX, PPOX)
  Tag / fusion protein: Intron-LacZ-NLS (C terminal on backbone)
  Cloning method: Restriction Enzyme; 5′ cloning site SacI (unknown if destroyed); 3′ cloning site MluI (unknown if destroyed)
  Sequencing primers: 5′ Unknown
Terms and licenses: Academic/Nonprofit Terms; Industry Terms
How to cite: pEMS1583 was a gift from Elizabeth Simpson (Addgene plasmid # 29267 ; http://n2t.net/addgene:29267 ; RRID:Addgene_29267)
